>Addgene plasmid #50263 | pICH45152 | depositor full sequence | sequence record 75020 | Full Sequence
TACTTGAGACCACGAAGTGGCTCTTCAGTGGACGAAAGGGCCTCGTGATACGCCTATTTTTATAGGTTAA
TGTCATGATAATAATGGTTTCTTAGACGTCAGGTGGCACTTTTCGGGGAAATGTGCGCGGAACCCCTATT
TGTTTATTTTTCTAAATACATTCAAATATGTATCCGCTCATGAGACAATAACCCTGATAAATGCTTCAAT
AATATTGAAAAAGGAAGAGTATGCGCTCACGCAACTGGTCCAGAACCTTGACCGAACGCAGCGGTGGTAA
CGGCGCAGTGGCGGTTTTCATGGCTTGTTATGACTGTTTTTTTGGGGTACAGTCTATGCCTCGGGCATCC
AAGCAGCAAGCGCGTTACGCCGTGGGTCGATGTTTGATGTTATGGAGCAGCAACGATGTTACGCAGCAGG
GCAGTCGCCCTAAAACAAAGTTAAACATCATGAGGGAAGCGGTGATCGCCGAAGTATCGACTCAACTATC
AGAGGTAGTTGGCGTCATCGAGCGCCATCTCGAACCGACGTTGCTGGCCGTACATTTGTACGGCTCCGCA
GTGGATGGCGGCCTGAAGCCACACAGCGATATTGATTTGCTGGTTACGGTGACCGTAAGGCTTGATGAAA
CAACGCGGCGAGCTTTGATCAACGACCTTTTGGAAACTTCGGCTTCCCCTGGAGAGAGCGAGATTCTCCG
CGCTGTAGAAGTCACCATTGTTGTGCACGACGACATCATTCCGTGGCGTTATCCAGCTAAGCGCGAACTG
CAATTTGGAGAATGGCAGCGCAATGACATTCTTGCAGGTATCTTCGAGCCAGCCACGATCGACATTGATC
TGGCTATCTTGCTGACAAAAGCAAGAGAACATAGCGTTGCCTTGGTAGGTCCAGCGGCGGAGGAACTCTT
TGATCCGGTTCCTGAACAGGATCTATTTGAGGCGCTAAATGAAACCTTAACGCTATGGAACTCGCCGCCC
GACTGGGCTGGCGATGAGCGAAATGTAGTGCTTACGTTGTCCCGCATTTGGTACAGCGCAGTAACCGGCA
AAATCGCGCCGAAGGATGTCGCTGCCGACTGGGCAATGGAGCGCCTGCCGGCCCAGTATCAGCCCGTCAT
ACTTGAAGCTAGACAGGCTTATCTTGGACAAGAAGAAGATCGCTTGGCCTCGCGCGCAGATCAGTTGGAA
GAATTTGTCCATTACGTAAAAGGCGAGATCACCAAGGTAGTCGGCAAATAACTGTCAGACCAAGTTTACT
CATATATACTTTAGATTGATTTAAAACTTCATTTTTAATTTAAAAGGATCTAGGTGAAGATCCTTTTTGA
TAATCTCATGACCAAAATCCCTTAACGTGAGTTTTCGTTCCACTGAGCGTCAGACCCCGTAGAAAAGATC
AAAGGATCTTCTTGAGATCCTTTTTTTCTGCGCGTAATCTGCTGCTTGCAAACAAAAAAACCACCGCTAC
CAGCGGTGGTTTGTTTGCCGGATCAAGAGCTACCAACTCTTTTTCCGAAGGTAACTGGCTTCAGCAGAGC
GCAGATACCAAATACTGTCCTTCTAGTGTAGCCGTAGTTAGGCCACCACTTCAAGAACTCTGTAGCACCG
CCTACATACCTCGCTCTGCTAATCCTGTTACCAGTGGCTGCTGCCAGTGGCGATAAGTCGTGTCTTACCG
GGTTGGACTCAAGACGATAGTTACCGGATAAGGCGCAGCGGTCGGGCTGAACGGGGGGTTCGTGCACACA
GCCCAGCTTGGAGCGAACGACCTACACCGAACTGAGATACCTACAGCGTGAGCTATGAGAAAGCGCCACG
CTTCCCGAAGGGAGAAAGGCGGACAGGTATCCGGTAAGCGGCAGGGTCGGAACAGGAGAGCGCACGAGGG
AGCTTCCAGGGGGAAACGCCTGGTATCTTTATAGTCCTGTCGGGTTTCGCCACCTCTGACTTGAGCGTCG
ATTTTTGTGATGCTCGTCAGGGGGGCGGAGCCTATGGAAAAACGCCAGCAACGCGGCCTTTTTACGGTTC
CTGGCCTTTTGCTGGCCTTTTGCTCACATGTTCTTTCCTGCGTTATCCCCTGATTCTGTGGATAACCGTA
TTACCGCCTTTGAGTGAGCTGATACCGCTCGCCGCAGCCGAACGACCGAGCGCAGCGAGTCAGTGAGCGA
GGAAGCGGAAGAGCGCCCAATACGCAAACCGCCTCTCCCCGCGCGTTGGCCGATTCATTAATCACTCTGT
GGTCTCAGGAGTTTCCGGTTGAAATGGGTTTGGTGAATATCCGGTTCAGTTATATGGTGGCCGTTGGAAT
TGGCTTATTAGTTGTGGCCGTTGTTGAAGCCGTTGGTATTGGTAAGGGAGAAGCAGACTTGTGGCTATGA
GTCTATGACCATGACTCGTGATTATGGAGCTGTCTTATGACCCTGACCATCACCTTGATCTGGTGGATTC
CAATGTTTTCTTCTTCTTCTAATAAAATATTATGGTCAATACAGGTGCTAATTAAGATGGTAATAATTTC
TTATGTTTCTGTGGTAAAGTTTGATTCAATTCCGTAGTTTTAGATAATCTTATTTCCATACATAAATTTT
ATAGTTTTATCTACTTTGTTCTTATGTTTTATCTCTAGCCAAGAGTTATTATTATTATCAGAAGAAGAAA
AAAAAAAGAAGCATATATACAAAAGGTTTAATAAAATGTATTATACAAGGCAATTATCCAAATTTTTTTT
GTTTTGGTTTACATTGATGCTCTCAGGATTTCATAAGGATAGAGAGATCTATTCGTATACGTGTCACGTC
ATGAGTGGGTGTTTCGCCAATCCATGAAACGCACCTAGATATCTAAAACACATATCAATTGCGAATCTGC
GAAGTGCGAGCCATTAACCACGTAAGCAAACAAACAATCTAAACCCCAAAAAAAATCTATGACTAGCCAA
TAGCAACCTCAGAGATTGATATTTCAAGATAAGACAGTATTTAGATTTCTGTATTATATATAGCGAAAAT
CGCATCAATACCAAACCACC
Features (pLannotate 1.2.2; 6 found; start..end, strand, type, name):
    126..230     +  promoter       AmpR promoter: bla
    221..301     -  CDS            int (fragment): INT2_ECOLX - Protein inferred from homology: Swiss-Prot protein existence level 3. Putative integrase believed to be involved in the insertion of antibiotic resistance genes into plasmids and transposons. From Escherichia coli.
    387..443     +  CDS            GmR (fragment): gentamycin acetyltransferase; aacC1; confers resistance to gentamycin
    450..1238    +  CDS            aadA: S3AD_ECOLX - Experimental evidence at protein level: Swiss-Prot protein existence level 1. Mediates bacterial resistance to the antibiotics streptomycin and spectinomycin. From Escherichia coli.
   1412..2000    +  rep_origin     ori: high-copy-number ColE1/pMB1/pBR322/pUC origin of replication
   2183..2232    +  CDS            lacI (fragment): lac repressor; lacI; The lac repressor binds to the lac operator to inhibit transcription in E. coli. This inhibition can be relieved by adding lactose or isopropyl-β-D-thiogalactopyranoside (IPTG).
