[The description below was written by a language model from this plasmid's Addgene catalogue record and pLannotate feature annotations shown in this document.]
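Description:
pICH45152 is a Golden Gate Modular Cloning (MoClo) part plasmid from a plant toolbox, built on the pICH41233 backbone and catalogued as a plant expression vector, although it functions as a donor of a single standardised part, not as a complete expression unit. It is a small (about 3 kb), high-copy plasmid maintained in E. coli. The annotated features are essentially all backbone: a ColE1/pUC-type origin of replication and an aadA coding sequence conferring spectinomycin/streptomycin resistance, preceded by a bla-type (AmpR) promoter. The short integrase, gentamicin acetyltransferase and lacI fragments flagged by the annotation are truncated remnants, most likely carried over from the sources of the resistance cassette and cloning region, and are not functional genes.

The payload is the promoter of the Arabidopsis thaliana cab1 gene (AT1g29930). The automated feature table does not annotate this insert, so its exact coordinates and length are not given by the record. It presumably lies in the unannotated part of the sequence. Internal BsaI and BbsI (BpiI) recognition sites were removed by point mutation, the "domestication" needed to make a part compatible with Type IIS assembly. The promoter was cloned in through BpiI sites that were destroyed in the process, and it can be released with BsaI. This allows it to be joined in one-pot Golden Gate reactions with coding sequence, tag and terminator modules to assemble plant transcription units. The specific fusion overhangs flanking the part are not stated in the record.
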