Addgene plasmid #50263: pICH45152
Depositing lab: Sylvestre Marillonnet & Nicola Patron. Depositing organization: Leibniz Institute of Plant Biochemistry (IPB). Publication: A golden gate modular cloning toolbox for plants. Engler C, Youles M, Gruetzner R, Ehnert TM, Werner S, Jones JD, Patron NJ, Marillonnet S. ACS Synth Biol. 2014 Nov 21;3(11):839-43. doi: 10.1021/sb4001504. Epub 2014 Feb 20. PubMed 24933124.
Backbone
  Vector backbone: pICH41233
  Vector type: plant expression
Growth in bacteria
  Bacterial resistance: Spectinomycin, 50 μg/mL
  Growth temperature: 37°C
  Growth strain: DH5alpha
  Copy number: High Copy
Gene/Insert
  Gene/Insert name: promoter, cab1 (AT1g29930, A. thaliana)
  Species: A. thaliana (mustard weed)
  Mutation: BsaI/BbsI sites removed by point-mutation
  Cloning method: Restriction Enzyme; 5′ cloning site BpiI (destroyed during cloning); 3′ cloning site BpiI (destroyed during cloning)
Terms and licenses: Academic/Nonprofit Terms; Industry Terms: Not Available to Industry
Depositor comments: insert can be released with BsaI
How to cite: pICH45152 was a gift from Sylvestre Marillonnet & Nicola Patron (Addgene plasmid # 50263)
