>Addgene plasmid #50263 | pICH45152 | addgene partial sequence | sequence record 76453 | pBR322ori-F 5'-GGGAAACGCCTGGTATCTTT-3'
ATTTTTGTGATGCTCGTCAGGGGGGCGGAGCCTATGGAAAAACGCCAGCAACGCGGCCTTTTTACGGTTC
CTGGCCTTTTGCTGGCCTTTTGCTCACATGTTCTTTCCTGCGTTATCCCCTGATTCTGTGGATAACCGTA
TTACCGCCTTTGAGTGAGCTGATACCGCTCGCCGCAGCCGAACGACCGAGCGCAGCGAGTCAGTGAGCGA
GGAAGCGGAAGAGCGCCCAATACGCAAACCGCCTCTCCCCGCGCGTTGGCCGATTCATTAATCACTCTGT
GGTCTCAGGAGTTTCCGGTTGAAATGGGTTTGGTGAATATCCGGTTCAGTTATATGGTGGCCGTTGGAAT
TGGCTTATTAGTTGTGGCCGTTGTTGAAGCCGTTGGTATTGGTAAGGGAGAAGCAGACTTGTGGCTATGA
GTCTATGACCATGACTCGTGATTATGGAGCTGTCTTATGACCCTGACCATCACCTTGATCTGGTGGATTC
CAATGTTTTCTTCTTCTTCTAATAAAATATTATGGTCAATACAGGTGCTAATTAAGATGGTAATAATTTC
TTATGTTTCTGTGGTAAAGTTTGATTCAATTCCGTAGTTTTAGATAATCTTATTTCCATACATAAATTTT
ATAGTTTTATCTACTTTGTTCTTATGTTTTATCTCTAGCCAAGAGTTATTATTATTATCAGAAGAAGAAA
AAAAAAAGAAGCATATATACAAAAGGTTTAATAAAATGTATTATACAAGGCAATTATCCAAATTTTTTTT
GTTTTGGTTTACATTGATGCTCTCAGGATTTCATAAGGATAGAGAGATCTATTCGTATACGTGTCACGTC
ATGAGTGGGTGTTTCGCCAATCCATGAAACGCACCTAGAT
