>Addgene plasmid #50263 | pICH45152 | addgene partial sequence | sequence record 76647 | Spect-R 5'-ACTTTGTTTTAGGGCGACTG-3'
TAACATCAAACATCGACCCACGGCGTAACGCGCTTGCTGCTTGGATGCCCGAGGCATAGACTGTACCCCA
AAAAAAAACAGTCATAACAAGCCATGAAAACCGCCACTGCGCCGTTACCACCGCTGCGTTCGGTCAAGGT
TCTGGACCAGTTGCGTGAGCGCATACTCTTCCTTTTTCAATATTATTGAAGCATTTATCAGGGTTATTGT
CTCATGAGCGGATACATATTTGAATGTATTTAGAAAAATAAACAAATAGGGGTTCCGCGCACATTTCCCC
GAAAAGTGCCACCTGACGTCTAAGAAACCATTATTATCATGACATTAACCTATAAAAATAGGCGTATCAC
GAGGCCCTTTCGTCCACTGAAGAGCCACTTCGTGGTCTCAAGTAGGTGGTTTGGTATTGATGCGATTTTC
GCTATATATAATACAGAAATCTAAATACTGTCTTATCTTGAAATATCAATCTCTGAGGTTGCTATTGGCT
AGTCATAGATTTTTTTTGGGGTTTAGATTGTTTGTTTGCTTACGTGGTTAATGGCTCGCACTTCGCAGAT
TCGCAATTGATATGTGTTTTAGATATCTAGGTGCGTTTCATGGATTGGCGAAACACCCACTCATGACGTG
ACACGTATACNAATAGATCTCTCTATCCTTATGAAATCCTGAGAGCATCAATGTAAACCAAAACAAAAAA
AATTTGGATAATTGCCTTGTATAATACATTTTATTAAACCTTTTGTATATATGCTTCTTTTTTTTTTCTT
CTTCTGATAATAATAATAACTCTTGGCTAGAGATAAAACATAAGAACAAAGTA
